Addgene plasmid #124267: NLS-mRFP-V2
Purpose: Nuclear localised mRFP reporter construct with one half of split Venus
Depositing lab: Eric Schirmer.
Backbone
  Vector backbone: pCDNA3
  Vector type: Mammalian Expression
Growth in bacteria
  Bacterial resistance: Ampicillin, 100 μg/mL
  Growth temperature: 37°C
  Growth strain: DH5alpha
  Copy number: High Copy
Gene/Insert
  Gene/Insert name: mRFP
  Tag / fusion protein: NLS (N terminal on insert); Venus2 (C terminal on insert)
  Cloning method: Gibson Cloning
Resource information
  A portion of this plasmid was derived from a plasmid made by: mRFP was a gift from Anne Straub in 2005. Split Venus plasmids (V1/V2) were a gift from Patrick Heun 2018 (WCCB, Edinburgh)
Terms and licenses: Academic/Nonprofit Terms; Industry Terms: Not Available to Industry
How to cite: NLS-mRFP-V2 was a gift from Eric Schirmer (Addgene plasmid # 124267 ; http://n2t.net/addgene:124267 ; RRID:Addgene_124267)
