[The description below was written by a language model from this plasmid's Addgene catalogue record and pLannotate feature annotations shown in this document.]
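Description:
NLS-mRFP-V2 is a mammalian expression plasmid built on the pCDNA3 backbone (about 6.4 kb in the sequenced record) that encodes a nuclear-targeted red fluorescent protein fused to one half of split Venus. It is maintained in E. coli through a high-copy ColE1/pUC-type origin and an ampicillin resistance gene (β-lactamase) with its own promoter. An f1 origin is also present. For selection in mammalian cells, the backbone carries a neomycin/kanamycin phosphotransferase gene driven by the SV40 enhancer/early promoter and terminated by an SV40 polyadenylation signal. Small annotated fragments, such as the lac promoter/operator region, lacI, ble, bom and a short HIV-1 LTR match, appear to be backbone remnants rather than functional parts of the design.

The expression cassette uses the human cytomegalovirus immediate-early enhancer and promoter and ends with the bovine growth hormone polyadenylation signal. T7 and SP6 phage promoters flank the insert, as is typical for this backbone. The open reading frame consists of mRFP1, a monomeric Discosoma-derived red fluorescent protein, followed by a C-terminal "Venus2" fragment that the annotation identifies as VC155, the C-terminal portion of mVenus used in bimolecular fluorescence complementation. The catalogue lists a nuclear localisation signal at the N terminus of mRFP, although it is not separately annotated in the feature table. The insert was assembled by Gibson cloning.

The red signal reports expression and nuclear localisation of the fusion. Yellow Venus fluorescence should arise only when the V2 half is brought together with a complementary N-terminal Venus fragment on another protein, so the construct can serve as a nuclear reporter partner in split-Venus assays. The record does not specify the intended partner constructs.
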