Features (pLannotate 1.2.2; 22 found; start..end, strand, type, name):
    154..533     +  enhancer       CMV enhancer: human cytomegalovirus immediate early enhancer
    534..737     +  promoter       CMV promoter: human cytomegalovirus (CMV) immediate early promoter
    733..766     +  LTR            5' LTR (truncated) (fragment): truncated 5' long terminal repeat (LTR) from HIV-1
    782..800     +  promoter       T7 promoter: promoter for bacteriophage T7 RNA polymerase
    907..1581    +  CDS            mRFP1: mRFP1 is a basic (constitutively fluorescent) red fluorescent protein published in 2002, derived from Discosoma sp.. It is reported to be a somewhat slowly-maturing monomer with low acid sensitivity.
   1630..1872    +  CDS            VC155: C-terminal fragment of mVenus for use in bimolecular fluorescence complementation (BiFC) (Kodama and Hu, 2010)
   1911..1929    -  promoter       SP6 promoter: promoter for bacteriophage SP6 RNA polymerase
   1955..2179    +  polyA_signal   bGH poly(A) signal: bovine growth hormone polyadenylation signal
   2183..2204    +  promoter       SV40 promoter (fragment): SV40 enhancer and early promoter
   2225..2653    +  rep_origin     f1 ori (sequence partly withheld): f1 bacteriophage origin of replication; arrow indicates direction of (+) strand synthesis
   2667..2996    +  promoter       SV40 promoter: SV40 enhancer and early promoter
   3063..3854    +  CDS            neo: KKA2_KLEPN - Also known as kan, nptII. Experimental evidence at protein level: Swiss-Prot protein existence level 1. Resistance to kanamycin, neomycin, paromomycin, ribostamycin, butirosin and gentamicin B. From Klebsiella pneumoniae.
   3878..4036    +  CDS            ble (fragment): BLE_KLEPN - Experimental evidence at protein level: Swiss-Prot protein existence level 1. Binding protein with a strong affinity to the bleomycin family of antibiotics. Binds to CL990; an antimitotic-antibiotic compound. From Klebsiella pneumoniae.
   4031..4152    +  polyA_signal   SV40 poly(A) signal: SV40 polyadenylation signal
   4225..4241    -  protein_bind   lac operator: The lac repressor binds to the lac operator to inhibit transcription in E. coli. This inhibition can be relieved by adding lactose or isopropyl-β-D-thiogalactopyranoside (IPTG). lac repressor encoded by lacI
   4249..4279    -  promoter       lac promoter: promoter for the E. coli lac operon
   4294..4315    -  protein_bind   CAP binding site: CAP binding activates transcription in the presence of cAMP. E. coli catabolite activator protein
   4328..4420    -  CDS            lacI (fragment): lac repressor; lacI; The lac repressor binds to the lac operator to inhibit transcription in E. coli. This inhibition can be relieved by adding lactose or isopropyl-β-D-thiogalactopyranoside (IPTG).
   4603..5191    -  rep_origin     ori: high-copy-number ColE1/pMB1/pBR322/pUC origin of replication
   5362..6222    -  CDS            AmpR: β-lactamase; bla; confers resistance to ampicillin, carbenicillin, and related antibiotics
   6223..6327    -  promoter       AmpR promoter: bla
   6386..6438    -  misc_feature   bom (fragment): basis of mobility region from pBR322
>Addgene plasmid #124267 | NLS-mRFP-V2 | addgene full sequence | sequence record 241279 | Addgene NGS Result
TGCTCCCTGCTTGTGTGTTGGAGGTCGCTGAGTAGTGCGCGAGCAAAATTTAAGCTACAACAAGGCAAGG
CTTGACCGACAATTGCATGAAGAATCTGCTTAGGGTTAGGCGTTTTGCGCTGCTTCGCGATGTACGGGCC
AGATATACGCGTTGACATTGATTATTGACTAGTTATTAATAGTAATCAATTACGGGGTCATTAGTTCATA
GCCCATATATGGAGTTCCGCGTTACATAACTTACGGTAAATGGCCCGCCTGGCTGACCGCCCAACGACCC
CCGCCCATTGACGTCAATAATGACGTATGTTCCCATAGTAACGCCAATAGGGACTTTCCATTGACGTCAA
TGGGTGGAGTATTTACGGTAAACTGCCCACTTGGCAGTACATCAAGTGTATCATATGCCAAGTACGCCCC
CTATTGACGTCAATGACGGTAAATGGCCCGCCTGGCATTATGCCCAGTACATGACCTTATGGGACTTTCC
TACTTGGCAGTACATCTACGTATTAGTCATCGCTATTACCATGGTGATGCGGTTTTGGCAGTACATCAAT
GGGCGTGGATAGCGGTTTGACTCACGGGGATTTCCAAGTCTCCACCCCATTGACGTCAATGGGAGTTTGT
TTTGGCACCAAAATCAACGGGACTTTCCAAAATGTCGTAACAACTCCGCCCCATTGACGCAAATGGGCGG
TAGGCGTGTACGGTGGGAGGTCTATATAAGCAGAGCTCTCTGGCTAACTAGAGAACCCACTGCTTACTGG
CTTATCGAAATTAATACGACTCACTATAGGGAGACCCAAGCTTGGTACCGAGCTCGGATCCACTAGTAAC
GGCCGCCAGTGTGCTGGAATTCCTGCAGGCCTCGAGATGCCCAAGAAGAAGAGGAAGGTGATGGCCATGG
CCTCCTCCGAGGACGTCATCAAGGAGTTCATGCGCTTCAAGGTGCGCATGGAGGGCTCCGTGAACGGCCA
CGAGTTCGAGATCGAGGGCGAGGGCGAGGGCCGCCCCTACGAGGGCACCCAGACCGCCAAGCTGAAGGTG
ACCAAGGGCGGCCCCCTGCCCTTCGCCTGGGACATCCTGTCCCCTCAGTTCCAGTACGGCTCCAAGGCCT
ACGTGAAGCACCCCGCCGACATCCCCGACTACTTGAAGCTGTCCTTCCCCGAGGGCTTCAAGTGGGAGCG
CGTGATGAACTTCGAGGACGGCGGCGTGGTGACCGTGACCCAGGACTCCTCCCTGCAGGACGGCGAGTTC
ATCTACAAGGTGAAGCTGCGCGGCACCAACTTCCCCTCCGACGGCCCCGTAATTCAGAAGAAGACGATGG
GCTGGGAGGCCTCCACCGAGCGGATGTACCCCGAGGACGGCGCCCTGAAGGGCGAGATCAAGATGAGGCT
GAAGCTGAAGGACGGCGGCCACTACGACGCCGAGGTCAAGACCACCTACATGGCCAAGAAGCCCGTGCAG
CTGCCCGGCGCCTACAAGACCGACATCAAGCTGGACATCACCTCCCACAACGAGGACTACACCATCGTGG
AACAGTACGAGCGCGCCGAGGGCCGCCACTCCACCGGCGCCTCTAGAGGATCCGGTGGCGGTGGCTCTGG
AGGTGGTGGGTCCTCCGGAAAGAACGGCATCAAGGCCAACTTCAAGATCCGCCACAACATCGAGGACGGC
GGCGTGCAGCTCGCCGACCACTACCAGCAGAACACCCCCATCGGCGACGGCCCCGTGCTGCTGCCCGACA
ACCACTACCTGAGCTACCAGTCCGCCCTGAGCAAAGACCCCAACGAGAAGCGCGATCACATGGTCCTGCT
GGAGTTCGTGACCGCCGCCGGGATCACTCTCGGCATGGACGAGCTGTACAAGTAAGCGGCCGCGTCGAGC
ATGCATCTAGAGGGCCCTATTCTATAGTGTCACCTAAATGCTAGAGCTCGCTGATCAGCCTCGACTGTGC
CTTCTAGTTGCCAGCCATCTGTTGTTTGCCCCTCCCCCGTGCCTTCCTTGACCCTGGAAGGTGCCACTCC
CACTGTCCTTTCCTAATAAAATGAGGAAATTGCATCGCATTGTCTGAGTAGGTGTCATTCTATTCTGGGG
GGTGGGGTGGGGCAGGACAGCAAGGGGGAGGATTGGGAAGACAATAGCAGGCATGCTGGGGATGCGGTGG
GCTCTATGGCTTCTGAGGCGGAAAGAACCAGCTGGGGCTCTAGGGGGTATCCCC
[124 nt withheld, positions 2225-2348]
C
[91 nt withheld, positions 2350-2440]
A
[49 nt withheld, positions 2442-2490]
CCTTTGACGTTGGAGTCCACGTTCTTT
[37 nt withheld, positions 2518-2554]
ACCCTATCTCGGTCTATTCTTTTGATTTATAAGGGATTTTGCCGATTTCGGCCTATTGGTTAAAAAATGA
GCTGATTTAACAAAAATTTAACGCGAATTAATTCTGTGGAATGTGTGTCAGTTAGGGTGTGGAAAGTCCC
CAGGCTCCCCAGCAGGCAGAAGTATGCAAAGCATGCATCTCAATTAGTCAGCAACCAGGTGTGGAAAGTC
CCCAGGCTCCCCAGCAGGCAGAAGTATGCAAAGCATGCATCTCAATTAGTCAGCAACCATAGTCCCGCCC
CTAACTCCGCCCATCCCGCCCCTAACTCCGCCCAGTTCCGCCCATTCTCCGCCCCATGGCTGACTAATTT
TTTTTATTTATGCAGAGGCCGAGGCCGCCTCTGCCTCTGAGCTATTCCAGAAGTAGTGAGGAGGCTTTTT
TGGAGGCCTAGGCTTTTGCAAAAAGCTCCCGGGAGCTTGTATATCCATTTTCGGATCTGATCAAGAGACA
GGATGAGGATCGTTTCGCATGATTGAACAAGATGGATTGCACGCAGGTTCTCCGGCCGCTTGGGTGGAGA
GGCTATTCGGCTATGACTGGGCACAACAGACAATCGGCTGCTCTGATGCCGCCGTGTTCCGGCTGTCAGC
GCAGGGGCGCCCGGTTCTTTTTGTCAAGACCGACCTGTCCGGTGCCCTGAATGAACTGCAGGACGAGGCA
GCGCGGCTATCGTGGCTGGCCACGACGGGCGTTCCTTGCGCAGCTGTGCTCGACGTTGTCACTGAAGCGG
GAAGGGACTGGCTGCTATTGGGCGAAGTGCCGGGGCAGGATCTCCTGTCATCTCACCTTGCTCCTGCCGA
GAAAGTATCCATCATGGCTGATGCAATGCGGCGGCTGCATACGCTTGATCCGGCTACCTGCCCATTCGAC
CACCAAGCGAAACATCGCATCGAGCGAGCACGTACTCGGATGGAAGCCGGTCTTGTCGATCAGGATGATC
TGGACGAAGAGCATCAGGGGCTCGCGCCAGCCGAACTGTTCGCCAGGCTCAAGGCGCGCATGCCCGACGG
CGAGGATCTCGTCGTGACCCATGGCGATGCCTGCTTGCCGAATATCATGGTGGAAAATGGCCGCTTTTCT
GGATTCATCGACTGTGGCCGGCTGGGTGTGGCGGACCGCTATCAGGACATAGCGTTGGCTACCCGTGATA
TTGCTGAAGAGCTTGGCGGCGAATGGGCTGACCGCTTCCTCGTGCTTTACGGTATCGCCGCTCCCGATTC
GCAGCGCATCGCCTTCTATCGCCTTCTTGACGAGTTCTTCTGAGCGGGACTCTGGGGTTCGAAATGACCG
ACCAAGCGACGCCCAACCTGCCATCACGAGATTTCGATTCCACCGCCGCCTTCTATGAAAGGTTGGGCTT
CGGAATCGTTTTCCGGGACGCCGGCTGGATGATCCTCCAGCGCGGGGATCTCATGCTGGAGTTCTTCGCC
CACCCCAACTTGTTTATTGCAGCTTATAATGGTTACAAATAAAGCAATAGCATCACAAATTTCACAAATA
AAGCATTTTTTTCACTGCATTCTAGTTGTGGTTTGTCCAAACTCATCAATGTATCTTATCATGTCTGTAT
ACCGTCGACCTCTAGCTAGAGCTTGGCGTAATCATGGTCATAGCTGTTTCCTGTGTGAAATTGTTATCCG
CTCACAATTCCACACAACATACGAGCCGGAAGCATAAAGTGTAAAGCCTGGGGTGCCTAATGAGTGAGCT
AACTCACATTAATTGCGTTGCGCTCACTGCCCGCTTTCCAGTCGGGAAACCTGTCGTGCCAGCTGCATTA
ATGAATCGGCCAACGCGCGGGGAGAGGCGGTTTGCGTATTGGGCGCTCTTCCGCTTCCTCGCTCACTGAC
TCGCTGCGCTCGGTCGTTCGGCTGCGGCGAGCGGTATCAGCTCACTCAAAGGCGGTAATACGGTTATCCA
CAGAATCAGGGGATAACGCAGGAAAGAACATGTGAGCAAAAGGCCAGCAAAAGGCCAGGAACCGTAAAAA
GGCCGCGTTGCTGGCGTTTTTCCATAGGCTCCGCCCCCCTGACGAGCATCACAAAAATCGACGCTCAAGT
CAGAGGTGGCGAAACCCGACAGGACTATAAAGATACCAGGCGTTTCCCCCTGGAAGCTCCCTCGTGCGCT
CTCCTGTTCCGACCCTGCCGCTTACCGGATACCTGTCCGCCTTTCTCCCTTCGGGAAGCGTGGCGCTTTC
TCATAGCTCACGCTGTAGGTATCTCAGTTCGGTGTAGGTCGTTCGCTCCAAGCTGGGCTGTGTGCACGAA
CCCCCCGTTCAGCCCGACCGCTGCGCCTTATCCGGTAACTATCGTCTTGAGTCCAACCCGGTAAGACACG
ACTTATCGCCACTGGCAGCAGCCACTGGTAACAGGATTAGCAGAGCGAGGTATGTAGGCGGTGCTACAGA
GTTCTTGAAGTGGTGGCCTAACTACGGCTACACTAGAAGAACAGTATTTGGTATCTGCGCTCTGCTGAAG
CCAGTTACCTTCGGAAAAAGAGTTGGTAGCTCTTGATCCGGCAAACAAACCACCGCTGGTAGCGGTGGTT
TTTTTGTTTGCAAGCAGCAGATTACGCGCAGAAAAAAAGGATCTCAAGAAGATCCTTTGATCTTTTCTAC
GGGGTCTGACGCTCAGTGGAACGAAAACTCACGTTAAGGGATTTTGGTCATGAGATTATCAAAAAGGATC
TTCACCTAGATCCTTTTAAATTAAAAATGAAGTTTTAAATCAATCTAAAGTATATATGAGTAAACTTGGT
CTGACAGTTACCAATGCTTAATCAGTGAGGCACCTATCTCAGCGATCTGTCTATTTCGTTCATCCATAGT
TGCCTGACTCCCCGTCGTGTAGATAACTACGATACGGGAGGGCTTACCATCTGGCCCCAGTGCTGCAATG
ATACCGCGAGACCCACGCTCACCGGCTCCAGATTTATCAGCAATAAACCAGCCAGCCGGAAGGGCCGAGC
GCAGAAGTGGTCCTGCAACTTTATCCGCCTCCATCCAGTCTATTAATTGTTGCCGGGAAGCTAGAGTAAG
TAGTTCGCCAGTTAATAGTTTGCGCAACGTTGTTGCCATTGCTACAGGCATCGTGGTGTCACGCTCGTCG
TTTGGTATGGCTTCATTCAGCTCCGGTTCCCAACGATCAAGGCGAGTTACATGATCCCCCATGTTGTGCA
AAAAAGCGGTTAGCTCCTTCGGTCCTCCGATCGTTGTCAGAAGTAAGTTGGCCGCAGTGTTATCACTCAT
GGTTATGGCAGCACTGCATAATTCTCTTACTGTCATGCCATCCGTAAGATGCTTTTCTGTGACTGGTGAG
TACTCAACCAAGTCATTCTGAGAATAGTGTATGCGGCGACCGAGTTGCTCTTGCCCGGCGTCAATACGGG
ATAATACCGCGCCACATAGCAGAACTTTAAAAGTGCTCATCATTGGAAAACGTTCTTCGGGGCGAAAACT
CTCAAGGATCTTACCGCTGTTGAGATCCAGTTCGATGTAACCCACTCGTGCACCCAACTGATCTTCAGCA
TCTTTTACTTTCACCAGCGTTTCTGGGTGAGCAAAAACAGGAAGGCAAAATGCCGCAAAAAAGGGAATAA
GGGCGACACGGAAATGTTGAATACTCATACTCTTCCTTTTTCAATATTATTGAAGCATTTATCAGGGTTA
TTGTCTCATGAGCGGATACATATTTGAATGTATTTAGAAAAATAAACAAATAGGGGTTCCGCGCACATTT
CCCCGAAAAGTGCCACCTGACGTCGACGGATCGGGAGATCTCCCGATCCCCTATGGTGCACTCTCAGTAC
AATCTGCTCTGATGCCGCATAGTTAAGCCAGTATC
